>Addgene plasmid #163722 | pJH27_pBad_AraC_Para-sfGFP.2TAG | addgene full sequence | sequence record 323483 | Addgene NGS Result
AAGAAACCAATTGTCCATATTGCATCAGACATTGCCGTCACTGCGTCTTTTACTGGCTCTTCTCGCTAAC
CAAACCGGTAACCCCGCTTATTAAAAGCATTCTGTAACAAAGCGGGACCAAAGCCATGACAAAAACGCGT
AACAAAAGTGTCTATAATCACGGCAGAAAAGTCCACATTGATTATTTGCACGGCGTCACACTTTGCTATG
CCATAGCATTTTTATCCATAAGATTAGCGGATCCTACCTGACGCTTTTTATCGCAACTCTCTACTGTTTC
TCCATACCCGTTTTTTGGGCTAACAGGAGGAATTAACCTAGGATGAGCAAGGGCGAAGAACTGTTTACGG
GCGTGGTGCCGATTCTGGTGGAACTGGATGGTGATGTCAATGGTCACAAATTCAGCGTGCGCGGCGAAGG
TGAAGGCGATGCAACCTAGGGTAAACTGACGCTGAAGTTTATTTGCACCACGGGTAAACTGCCGGTTCCG
TGGCCGACCCTGGTCACCACGCTGACGTATGGTGTTCAGTGTTTCAGTCGTTACCCGGATCACATGAAAC
GCCACGACTTTTTCAAGTCCGCGATGCCGGAAGGTTATGTCCAAGAACGTACCATCTCATTTAAAGATGA
CGGCACCTACAAAACGCGCGCCGAAGTGAAATTCGAAGGTGATACGCTGGTTAACCGTATTGAACTGAAA
GGCATCGATTTTAAGGAAGACGGTAATATTCTGGGCCATAAACTGGAATATAACTTCAATTCGCACAACG
TGTAGATCACCGCAGATAAGCAGAAGAACGGTATCAAGGCTAACTTCAAGATCCGCCATAATGTGGAAGA
TGGCAGCGTTCAACTGGCCGACCACTATCAGCAAAACACCCCGATTGGTGATGGCCCGGTCCTGCTGCCG
GACAATCATTACCTGAGCACGCAGTCTGTGCTGAGTAAAGATCCGAACGAAAAGCGTGACCACATGGTCC
TGCTGGAATTCGTGACCGCGGCCGGCATCACGCACGGTATGGACGAACTGTATAAAGGCTCACATCATCA
TCATCATCATTGACTCGAGATCTGCAGCTGGTACCATATGGGAATTCGAAGCTTGGCTGTTTTGGCGGAT
GAGAGAAGATTTTCAGCCTGATACAGATTAAATCAGAACGCAGAAGCGGTCTGATAAAACAGAATTTGCC
TGGCGGCAGTAGCGCGGTGGTCCCACCTGACCCCATGCCGAACTCAGAAGTGAAACGCCGTAGCGCCGAT
GGTAGTGTGGGGTCTCCCCATGCGAGAGTAGGGAACTGCCAGGCATCAAATAAAACGAAAGGCTCAGTCG
AAAGACTGGGCCTTTCGTTTTATCTGTTGTTTGTCGGTGAACGCTCTCCTGAGTAGGACAAATCCGCCGG
GAGCGGATTTGAACGTTGCGAAGCAACGGCCCGGAGGGTGGCGGGCAGGACGCCCGCCATAAACTGCCAG
GCATCAAATTAAGCAGAAGGCCATCCTGACGGATGGCCTTTTTGCGTTTCTACAAACTCTTTTGTTTATT
TTTCTAAATACATTCAAATATGTATCCGCTCATGAGACAATAACCCTGATAAATGCTTCAATAATATTGA
AAAAGGAAGAGTATGAGTATTCAACATTTCCGTGTCGCCCTTATTCCCTTTTTTGCGGCATTTTGCCTTC
CTGTTTTTGCTCACCCAGAAACGCTGGTGAAAGTAAAAGATGCTGAAGATCAGTTGGGTGCACGAGTGGG
TTACATCGAACTGGATCTCAACAGCGGTAAGATCCTTGAGAGTTTTCGCCCCGAAGAACGTTTTCCAATG
ATGAGCACTTTTAAAGTTCTGCTATGTGGCGCGGTATTATCCCGTGTTGACGCCGGGCAAGAGCAACTCG
GTCGCCGCATACACTATTCTCAGAATGACTTGGTTGAGTACTCACCAGTCACAGAAAAGCATCTTACGGA
TGGCATGACAGTAAGAGAATTATGCAGTGCTGCCATAACCATGAGTGATAACACTGCGGCCAACTTACTT
CTGACAACGATCGGAGGACCGAAGGAGCTAACCGCTTTTTTGCACAACATGGGGGATCATGTAACTCGCC
TTGATCGTTGGGAACCGGAGCTGAATGAAGCCATACCAAACGACGAGCGTGACACCACGATGCCTGTAGC
AATGGCAACAACGTTGCGCAAACTATTAACTGGCGAACTACTTACTCTAGCTTCCCGGCAACAATTAATA
GACTGGATGGAGGCGGATAAAGTTGCAGGACCACTTCTGCGCTCGGCCCTTCCGGCTGGCTGGTTTATTG
CTGATAAATCTGGAGCCGGTGAGCGTGGGTCTCGCGGTATCATTGCAGCACTGGGGCCAGATGGTAAGCC
CTCCCGTATCGTAGTTATCTACACGACGGGGAGTCAGGCAACTATGGATGAACGAAATAGACAGATCGCT
GAGATAGGTGCCTCACTGATTAAGCATTGGTAACTGTCAGACCAAGTTTACTCATATATACTTTAGATTG
ATTTAAAACTTCATTTTTAATTTAAAAGGATCTAGGTGAAGATCCTTTTTGATAATCTCATGACCAAAAT
CCCTTAACGTGAGTTTTCGTTCCACTGAGCGTCAGACCCCGTAGAAAAGATCAAAGGATCTTCTTGAGAT
CCTTTTTTTCTGCGCGTAATCTGCTGCTTGCAAACAAAAAAACCACCGCTACCAGCGGTGGTTTGTTTGC
CGGATCAAGAGCTACCAACTCTTTTTCCGAAGGTAACTGGCTTCAGCAGAGCGCAGATACCAAATACTGT
CCTTCTAGTGTAGCCGTAGTTAGGCCACCACTTCAAGAACTCTGTAGCACCGCCTACATACCTCGCTCTG
CTAATCCTGTTACCAGTGGCTGCTGCCAGTGGCGATAAGTCGTGTCTTACCGGGTTGGACTCAAGACGAT
AGTTACCGGATAAGGCGCAGCGGTCGGGCTGAACGGGGGGTTCGTGCACACAGCCCAGCTTGGAGCGAAC
GACCTACACCGAACTGAGATACCTACAGCGTGAGCTATGAGAAAGCGCCACGCTTCCCGAAGGGAGAAAG
GCGGACAGGTATCCGGTAAGCGGCAGGGTCGGAACAGGAGAGCGCACGAGGGAGCTTCCAGGGGGAAACG
CCTGGTATCTTTATAGTCCTGTCGGGTTTCGCCACCTCTGACTTGAGCGTCGATTTTTGTGATGCTCGTC
AGGGGGGCGGAGCCTATGGAAAAACGCCAGCAACGCGGCCTTTTTACGGTTCCTGGCCTTTTGCTGGCCT
TTTGCTGGCCTTTTGCTCACATGTTCTTTCCTGCGTTATCCCCTGATTCTGTGGATAACCGTATTACCGC
CTTTGAGTGAGCTGATACCGCTCGCCGCAGCCGAACGACCGAGCGCAGCGAGTCAGTGAGCGAGGAAGCG
GAAGAGCGCCTGATGCGGTATTTTCTCCTTACGCATCTGTGCGGTATTTCACACCGCATATGGTGCACTC
TCAGTACAATCTGCTCTGATGCCGCATAGTTAAGCCAGTATACACTCCGCTATCGCTACGTGACTGGGTC
ATGGCTGCGCCCCGACACCCGCCAACACCCGCTGACGCGCCCTGACGGGCTTGTCTGCTCCCGGCATCCG
CTTACAGACAAGCTGTGACCGTCTCCGGGAGCTGCATGTGTCAGAGGTTTTCACCGTCATCACCGAAACG
CGCGAGGCAGCAGATCAATTCGCGCGCGAAGGCGAAGCGGCATGCATAATGTGCCTGTCAAATGGACGAA
GCAGGGATTCTGCAAACCCTATGCTACTCCGTCAAGCCGTCAATTGTCTGATTCGTTACCAATTATGACA
ACTTGACGGCTACATCATTCACTTTTTCTTCACAACCGGCACGGAACTCGCTCGGGCTGGCCCCGGTGCA
TTTTTTAAATACCCGCGAGAAATAGAGTTGATCGTCAAAACCAACATTGCGACCGACGGTGGCGATAGGC
ATCCGGGTGGTGCTCAAAAGCAGCTTCGCCTGGCTGATACGTTGGTCCTCGCGCCAGCTTAAGACGCTAA
TCCCTAACTGCTGGCGGAAAAGATGTGACAGACGCGACGGCGACAAGCAAACATGCTGTGCGACGCTGGC
GATATCAAAATTGCTGTCTGCCAGGTGATCGCTGATGTACTGACAAGCCTCGCGTACCCGATTATCCATC
GGTGGATGGAGCGACTCGTTAATCGCTTCCATGCGCCGCAGTAACAATTGCTCAAGCAGATTTATCGCCA
GCAGCTCCGAATAGCGCCCTTCCCCTTGCCCGGCGTTAATGATTTGCCCAAACAGGTCGCTGAAATGCGG
CTGGTGCGCTTCATCCGGGCGAAAGAACCCCGTATTGGCAAATATTGACGGCCAGTTAAGCCATTCATGC
CAGTAGGCGCGCGGACGAAAGTAAACCCACTGGTGATACCATTCGCGAGCCTCCGGATGACGACCGTAGT
GATGAATCTCTCCTGGCGGGAACAGCAAAATATCACCCGGTCGGCAAACAAATTCTCGTCCCTGATTTTT
CACCACCCCCTGACCGCGAATGGTGAGATTGAGAATATAACCTTTCATTCCCAGCGGTCGGTCGATAAAA
AAATCGAGATAACCGTTGGCCTCAATCGGCGTTAAACCCGCCACCAGATGGGCATTAAACGAGTATCCCG
GCAGCAGGGGATCATTTTGCGCTTCAGCCATACTTTTCATACTCCCGCCATTCAGAG
Features (pLannotate 1.2.2; 13 found; start..end, strand, type, name):
      1..285     +  promoter       araBAD promoter: araBAD; promoter of the L-arabinose operon of E. coli; the araC regulatory gene is transcribed in the opposite direction (Guzman et al., 1995)
    323..1036    +  CDS            Superfolder GFP: Superfolder GFP is a basic (constitutively fluorescent) green fluorescent protein published in 2005, derived from Aequorea victoria. It is reported to be a very rapidly-maturing weak dimer.
   1043..1060    +  CDS            capTEV™ (fragment): composite tag for in vivo biotinylation, TEV protease cleavage, and 6xHis tagging
   1188..1303    +  ncRNA          5S rRNA: Accession: RF00001 - 5S ribosomal RNA
   1307..1393    +  terminator     rrnB T1 terminator: Escherichia coli rrnB; transcription terminator T1 from the E. coli rrnB gene
   1485..1512    +  terminator     rrnB T2 terminator: transcription terminator T2 from the E. coli rrnB gene
   1531..1622    +  promoter       AmpR promoter: bla
   1623..2483    +  CDS            AmpR: β-lactamase; bla; confers resistance to ampicillin, carbenicillin, and related antibiotics
   2654..3242    +  rep_origin     ori: high-copy-number ColE1/pMB1/pBR322/pUC origin of replication
   3301..3434    +  rep_origin     RSF ori (fragment): Plasmids containing the RSF 1030 origin of replication can be propagated in E. coli cells that contain additional plasmids with compatible origins.
   3439..3579    -  misc_feature   bom: basis of mobility region from pBR322
   3681..3721    -  CDS            rop (fragment): Rop protein, which maintains plasmids at low copy number; rop
   3843..4721    -  CDS            araC: L-arabinose regulatory protein; araC
