[The description below was written by a language model from this plasmid's Addgene catalogue record and pLannotate feature annotations shown in this document.]
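Description:
pJH27_pBad_AraC_Para-sfGFP.2TAG is a 4.7 kb bacterial expression plasmid of the pBAD type, listed as built on a pBR322 backbone and assembled by Gibson cloning. It replicates in E. coli from a ColE1/pMB1-family origin and is selected with ampicillin through a β-lactamase gene driven by its own bla promoter. The annotation also picks up the pBR322 bom (basis of mobility) region and only a short fragment of rop, which fits the catalogue's description of the plasmid as high copy. A small stretch matching the RSF1030 origin is flagged next to the main ori, but as a fragment it is probably a homology hit rather than a second functional replicon.

The payload is a superfolder GFP reading frame placed downstream of the araBAD promoter, with araC encoded divergently on the opposite strand so that the plasmid supplies its own arabinose-responsive regulator. The GFP gene carries two amber (TAG) stop codons, replacing N39 and Y151, so full-length fluorescent protein is made only when transcription is induced with L-arabinose and an amber suppressor tRNA is present to read through both positions. A short sequence immediately after the coding region matches part of a composite tag and most likely represents a C-terminal 6xHis tag. Transcription is terminated by the rrnB T1 and T2 terminators, with the adjacent 5S rRNA segment typical of this cassette. According to the record, the construct serves as an arabinose-inducible reporter. The associated work concerns a suppressor tRNA-mediated feedforward loop for eliminating leaky gene expression in bacteria, where the requirement for both induction and suppression lowers background signal.
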