Addgene plasmid #163722: pJH27_pBad_AraC_Para-sfGFP.2TAG
Purpose: Arabinose-inducible expression of green fluorescent protein encoding two amber codons
Depositing lab: Matthew Bennett. Depositing organization: Rice University. Publication: A suppressor tRNA-mediated feedforward loop eliminates leaky gene expression in bacteria. Ho JML, Miller CA, Parks SE, Mattia JR, Bennett MR. Nucleic Acids Res. 2021 Mar 18;49(5):e25. doi: 10.1093/nar/gkaa1179. PubMed 33290521.
Backbone
  Vector backbone: pBR322
  Vector type: Bacterial Expression
Growth in bacteria
  Bacterial resistance: Ampicillin, 100 μg/mL
  Growth temperature: 37°C
  Growth strain: NEB Stable
  Copy number: High Copy
Gene/Insert
  Gene/Insert name: araC gfp.2TAG
  Species: Synthetic
  Mutation: gfp.N39TAG,Y151TAG
  Cloning method: Gibson Cloning
Terms and licenses: Academic/Nonprofit Terms; Industry Terms: Not Available to Industry
How to cite: pJH27_pBad_AraC_Para-sfGFP.2TAG was a gift from Matthew Bennett (Addgene plasmid # 163722 ; http://n2t.net/addgene:163722 ; RRID:Addgene_163722)
