>Addgene plasmid #163722 | pJH27_pBad_AraC_Para-sfGFP.2TAG | depositor partial sequence | sequence record 317461 | Para-sfGFP.2TAG
GCGTCACACTTTGCTATGCCATAGCATTTTTATCCATAAGATTAGCGGATCCTACCTGACGCTTTTTATC
GCAACTCTCTACTGTTTCTCCATACCCGTTTTTTGGGCTAACAGGAGGAATTAACCTAGGATGAGCAAGG
GCGAAGAACTGTTTACGGGCGTGGTGCCGATTCTGGTGGAACTGGATGGTGATGTCAATGGTCACAAATT
CAGCGTGCGCGGCGAAGGTGAAGGCGATGCAACCTAGGGTAAACTGACGCTGAAGTTTATTTGCACCACG
GGTAAACTGCCGGTTCCGTGGCCGACCCTGGTCACCACGCTGACGTATGGTGTTCAGTGTTTCAGTCGTT
ACCCGGATCACATGAAACGCCACGACTTTTTCAAGTCCGCGATGCCGGAAGGTTATGTCCAAGAACGTAC
CATCTCATTTAAAGATGACGGCACCTACAAAACGCGCGCCGAAGTGAAATTCGAAGGTGATACGCTGGTT
AACCGTATTGAACTGAAAGGCATCGATTTTAAGGAAGACGGTAATATTCTGGGCCATAAACTGGAATATA
ACTTCAATTCGCACAACGTGTAGATCACCGCAGATAAGCAGAAGAACGGTATCAAGGCTAACTTCAAGAT
CCGCCATAATGTGGAAGATGGCAGCGTTCAACTGGCCGACCACTATCAGCAAAACACCCCGATTGGTGAT
GGCCCGGTCCTGCTGCCGGACAATCATTACCTGAGCACGCAGTCTGTGCTGAGTAAAGATCCGAACGAAA
AGCGTGACCACATGGTCCTGCTGGAATTCGTGACCGCGGCCGGCATCACGCACGGTATGGACGAACTGTA
TAAAGGCTCACATCATCATCATCATCATTGACTCGAGATCTGCAGCTGGTACCATATGGGAATTCGAAGC
TTGGCTGTTTTGGCGGATGAGAGAAGATTTTCAGCC
